Addgene plasmid #188060: NSUN6
Purpose: Bacterial expression plasmid for human NSUN6; for activity testing
Depositing lab: Tanja Schirmeister. Depositing organization: Johannes Gutenberg-Universitaet Mainz. Publication: Discovery of Inhibitors of DNA Methyltransferase 2, an Epitranscriptomic Modulator and Potential Target for Cancer Treatment. Schwickert M, Fischer TR, Zimmermann RA, Hoba SN, Meidner JL, Weber M, Weber M, Stark MM, Koch J, Jung N, Kersten C, Windbergs M, Lyko F, Helm M, Schirmeister T. J Med Chem. 2022 Jul 18. doi: 10.1021/acs.jmedchem.2c00388. PubMed 35849534.
Backbone
  Vector backbone: pET-22b(+)
  Total vector size (bp): 6773
  Vector type: Bacterial Expression
Growth in bacteria
  Bacterial resistance: Ampicillin, 100 μg/mL
  Growth temperature: 37°C
  Growth strain: DH5alpha
  Copy number: Unknown
Gene/Insert
  Gene/Insert name: NSUN6 (alt names: tRNA (cytosine(72)-C(5))-methyltransferase NSUN6; NOP2/Sun RNA methyltransferase 6)
  Species: H. sapiens (human)
  Insert size (bp): 1416
  GenBank ID: 221078
  Entrez Gene: NSUN6 (a.k.a. 4933414E04Rik, ARL5B-AS1, NOPD1)
  Promoter: T7 promoter
  Tag / fusion protein: His-tag (C terminal on insert)
  Cloning method: Restriction Enzyme; 5′ cloning site NdeI (unknown if destroyed); 3′ cloning site XhoI (unknown if destroyed)
  Sequencing primers: 5′ T7 primer; 3′ T7 terminator reverse primer
Terms and licenses: Academic/Nonprofit Terms; Industry Terms: Not Available to Industry
How to cite: NSUN6 was a gift from Tanja Schirmeister (Addgene plasmid # 188060 ; http://n2t.net/addgene:188060 ; RRID:Addgene_188060)
