[The description below was written by a language model from this plasmid's Addgene catalogue record and pLannotate feature annotations shown in this document.]
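Description:
NSUN6 is a bacterial expression plasmid built on the pET-22b(+) backbone for producing recombinant human NSUN6, the S-adenosylmethionine-dependent RNA methyltransferase that places 5-methylcytosine at position C72 of certain tRNAs (tRNA-Thr and tRNA-Cys). The roughly 6.8 kb plasmid is selected with ampicillin through the bla gene and its own promoter. It replicates from a pBR322-type ColE1 origin accompanied by the bom region and the rop gene, which normally keeps copy number moderate, although the record lists copy number as unknown. An f1 origin is also present and would allow single-stranded DNA production. The short tetracycline-resistance fragments, the CAP binding site and a predicted E. coli ORF in the annotation are most likely non-functional remnants of the pBR322-derived backbone or homology-based calls.

The NSUN6 coding sequence (about 1.4 kb) was inserted between NdeI and XhoI. This places it directly downstream of the T7 promoter, lac operator and T7 gene 10 ribosome binding site. In pET-22b(+), NdeI cloning would be expected to omit the vector's pelB leader, and no leader is annotated. The open reading frame continues into a C-terminal histidine tag; the annotated span is 18 nt, consistent with six histidines, for metal-affinity purification. A T7 terminator follows. A short hit to a T7 gene 10B-derived solubility tag lies after the His tag and probably reflects vector sequence rather than part of the fusion. The plasmid carries lacI, so transcription is repressed until induced with IPTG in a host supplying T7 RNA polymerase. According to the record, the purified enzyme is intended for activity testing, in the context of a study on inhibitors of the methyltransferase DNMT2.
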