Features (pLannotate 1.2.2; 19 found; start..end, strand, type, name):
    473..577     +  promoter       AmpR promoter: bla
    578..1438    +  CDS            AmpR: β-lactamase; bla; confers resistance to ampicillin, carbenicillin, and related antibiotics
   1609..2197    +  rep_origin     ori: high-copy-number ColE1/pMB1/pBR322/pUC origin of replication
   2383..2522    -  misc_feature   bom: basis of mobility region from pBR322
   2624..2815    -  CDS            rop: Rop protein, which maintains plasmids at low copy number; rop
   2832..3212    +  CDS            YPB1_ECOLX: Protein predicted: Swiss-Prot protein existence level 4. From Escherichia coli.
   3284..3575    -  CDS            TcR (fragment): tetracycline efflux protein; tet; confers resistance to tetracycline
   3590..3611    -  protein_bind   CAP binding site: CAP binding activates transcription in the presence of cAMP. E. coli catabolite activator protein
   3624..4706    -  CDS            lacI: lac repressor; lacI; The lac repressor binds to the lac operator to inhibit transcription in E. coli. This inhibition can be relieved by adding lactose or isopropyl-β-D-thiogalactopyranoside (IPTG).
   4707..4784    -  promoter       lacI promoter: lacI
   4792..5071    -  CDS            TcR (fragment): tetracycline efflux protein; tet; confers resistance to tetracycline
   5093..5111    +  promoter       T7 promoter: promoter for bacteriophage T7 RNA polymerase
   5112..5136    +  protein_bind   lac operator: The lac repressor binds to the lac operator to inhibit transcription in E. coli. This inhibition can be relieved by adding lactose or isopropyl-β-D-thiogalactopyranoside (IPTG). lac repressor encoded by lacI
   5151..5173    +  RBS            RBS: efficient ribosome binding site from bacteriophage T7 gene 10 (Olins and Rangwala, 1989)
   5181..6587    +  CDS            NSUN6: NSUN6_HUMAN - Also known as NOPD1. Experimental evidence at protein level: Swiss-Prot protein existence level 1. S-adenosyl-L-methionine-dependent methyltransferase that specifically methylates the C5 position of cytosine 72 in tRNA(Thr)(TGT) and tRNA(Cys)(GCA) (PubMed:26160102, PubMed:27703015, PubMed:28531330). In vitro also methylates tRNA(Thr)(AGT) (PubMed:27703015, PubMed:26160102). Methylation requires, in the acceptor stem region, the presence of the 3'-CCA terminus, the target site C72, the discriminator base U73, and the second and third base pairs (2:71 and 3:70) in the tRNA substrat
   6594..6611    +  CDS            9xHis (fragment): 9xHis affinity tag
   6621..6670    +  CDS            SET1 (fragment): solubility-enhancement tag derived from T7 phage gene 10B
   6678..6725    +  terminator     T7 terminator: transcription terminator for bacteriophage T7 RNA polymerase
   6762..420     +  rep_origin     f1 ori (across the origin) (sequence partly withheld): f1 bacteriophage origin of replication; arrow indicates direction of (+) strand synthesis
>Addgene plasmid #188060 | NSUN6 | addgene full sequence | sequence record 369237 | Addgene NGS Result
[115 nt withheld, positions 1-115]
C
[91 nt withheld, positions 117-207]
A
[49 nt withheld, positions 209-257]
CCTTTGACGTTGGAGTCCACGTTCTTT
[37 nt withheld, positions 285-321]
ACCCTATCTCGGTCTATTCTTTTGATTTATAAGGGATTTTGCCGATTTCGGCCTATTGGTTAAAAAATGA
GCTGATTTAACAAAAATTTAACGCGAATTTTAACAAAATATTAACGCTTACAATTTAGGTGGCACTTTTC
GGGGAAATGTGCGCGGAACCCCTATTTGTTTATTTTTCTAAATACATTCAAATATGTATCCGCTCATGAG
ACAATAACCCTGATAAATGCTTCAATAATATTGAAAAAGGAAGAGTATGAGTATTCAACATTTCCGTGTC
GCCCTTATTCCCTTTTTTGCGGCATTTTGCCTTCCTGTTTTTGCTCACCCAGAAACGCTGGTGAAAGTAA
AAGATGCTGAAGATCAGTTGGGTGCACGAGTGGGTTACATCGAACTGGATCTCAACAGCGGTAAGATCCT
TGAGAGTTTTCGCCCCGAAGAACGTTTTCCAATGATGAGCACTTTTAAAGTTCTGCTATGTGGCGCGGTA
TTATCCCGTATTGACGCCGGGCAAGAGCAACTCGGTCGCCGCATACACTATTCTCAGAATGACTTGGTTG
AGTACTCACCAGTCACAGAAAAGCATCTTACGGATGGCATGACAGTAAGAGAATTATGCAGTGCTGCCAT
AACCATGAGTGATAACACTGCGGCCAACTTACTTCTGACAACGATCGGAGGACCGAAGGAGCTAACCGCT
TTTTTGCACAACATGGGGGATCATGTAACTCGCCTTGATCGTTGGGAACCGGAGCTGAATGAAGCCATAC
CAAACGACGAGCGTGACACCACGATGCCTGCAGCAATGGCAACAACGTTGCGCAAACTATTAACTGGCGA
ACTACTTACTCTAGCTTCCCGGCAACAATTAATAGACTGGATGGAGGCGGATAAAGTTGCAGGACCACTT
CTGCGCTCGGCCCTTCCGGCTGGCTGGTTTATTGCTGATAAATCTGGAGCCGGTGAGCGTGGGTCTCGCG
GTATCATTGCAGCACTGGGGCCAGATGGTAAGCCCTCCCGTATCGTAGTTATCTACACGACGGGGAGTCA
GGCAACTATGGATGAACGAAATAGACAGATCGCTGAGATAGGTGCCTCACTGATTAAGCATTGGTAACTG
TCAGACCAAGTTTACTCATATATACTTTAGATTGATTTAAAACTTCATTTTTAATTTAAAAGGATCTAGG
TGAAGATCCTTTTTGATAATCTCATGACCAAAATCCCTTAACGTGAGTTTTCGTTCCACTGAGCGTCAGA
CCCCGTAGAAAAGATCAAAGGATCTTCTTGAGATCCTTTTTTTCTGCGCGTAATCTGCTGCTTGCAAACA
AAAAAACCACCGCTACCAGCGGTGGTTTGTTTGCCGGATCAAGAGCTACCAACTCTTTTTCCGAAGGTAA
CTGGCTTCAGCAGAGCGCAGATACCAAATACTGTCCTTCTAGTGTAGCCGTAGTTAGGCCACCACTTCAA
GAACTCTGTAGCACCGCCTACATACCTCGCTCTGCTAATCCTGTTACCAGTGGCTGCTGCCAGTGGCGAT
AAGTCGTGTCTTACCGGGTTGGACTCAAGACGATAGTTACCGGATAAGGCGCAGCGGTCGGGCTGAACGG
GGGGTTCGTGCACACAGCCCAGCTTGGAGCGAACGACCTACACCGAACTGAGATACCTACAGCGTGAGCT
ATGAGAAAGCGCCACGCTTCCCGAAGGGAGAAAGGCGGACAGGTATCCGGTAAGCGGCAGGGTCGGAACA
GGAGAGCGCACGAGGGAGCTTCCAGGGGGAAACGCCTGGTATCTTTATAGTCCTGTCGGGTTTCGCCACC
TCTGACTTGAGCGTCGATTTTTGTGATGCTCGTCAGGGGGGCGGAGCCTATGGAAAAACGCCAGCAACGC
GGCCTTTTTACGGTTCCTGGCCTTTTGCTGGCCTTTTGCTCACATGTTCTTTCCTGCGTTATCCCCTGAT
TCTGTGGATAACCGTATTACCGCCTTTGAGTGAGCTGATACCGCTCGCCGCAGCCGAACGACCGAGCGCA
GCGAGTCAGTGAGCGAGGAAGCGGAAGAGCGCCTGATGCGGTATTTTCTCCTTACGCATCTGTGCGGTAT
TTCACACCGCAATGGTGCACTCTCAGTACAATCTGCTCTGATGCCGCATAGTTAAGCCAGTATACACTCC
GCTATCGCTACGTGACTGGGTCATGGCTGCGCCCCGACACCCGCCAACACCCGCTGACGCGCCCTGACGG
GCTTGTCTGCTCCCGGCATCCGCTTACAGACAAGCTGTGACCGTCTCCGGGAGCTGCATGTGTCAGAGGT
TTTCACCGTCATCACCGAAACGCGCGAGGCAGCTGCGGTAAAGCTCATCAGCGTGGTCGTGAAGCGATTC
ACAGATGTCTGCCTGTTCATCCGCGTCCAGCTCGTTGAGTTTCTCCAGAAGCGTTAATGTCTGGCTTCTG
ATAAAGCGGGCCATGTTAAGGGCGGTTTTTTCCTGTTTGGTCACTGATGCCTCCGTGTAAGGGGGATTTC
TGTTCATGGGGGTAATGATACCGATGAAACGAGAGAGGATGCTCACGATACGGGTTACTGATGATGAACA
TGCCCGGTTACTGGAACGTTGTGAGGGTAAACAACTGGCGGTATGGATGCGGCGGGACCAGAGAAAAATC
ACTCAGGGTCAATGCCAGCGCTTCGTTAATACAGATGTAGGTGTTCCACAGGGTAGCCAGCAGCATCCTG
CGATGCAGATCCGGAACATAATGGTGCAGGGCGCTGACTTCCGCGTTTCCAGACTTTACGAAACACGGAA
ACCGAAGACCATTCATGTTGTTGCTCAGGTCGCAGACGTTTTGCAGCAGCAGTCGCTTCACGTTCGCTCG
CGTATCGGTGATTCATTCTGCTAACCAGTAAGGCAACCCCGCCAGCCTAGCCGGGTCCTCAACGACAGGA
GCACGATCATGCGCACCCGTGGGGCCGCCATGCCGGCGATAATGGCCTGCTTCTCGCCGAAACGTTTGGT
GGCGGGACCAGTGACGAAGGCTTGAGCGAGGGCGTGCAAGATTCCGAATACCGCAAGCGACAGGCCGATC
ATCGTCGCGCTCCAGCGAAAGCGGTCCTCGCCGAAAATGACCCAGAGCGCTGCCGGCACCTGTCCTACGA
GTTGCATGATAAAGAAGACAGTCATAAGTGCGGCGACGATAGTCATGCCCCGCGCCCACCGGAAGGAGCT
GACTGGGTTGAAGGCTCTCAAGGGCATCGGTCGAGATCCCGGTGCCTAATGAGTGAGCTAACTTACATTA
ATTGCGTTGCGCTCACTGCCCGCTTTCCAGTCGGGAAACCTGTCGTGCCAGCTGCATTAATGAATCGGCC
AACGCGCGGGGAGAGGCGGTTTGCGTATTGGGCGCCAGGGTGGTTTTTCTTTTCACCAGTGAGACGGGCA
ACAGCTGATTGCCCTTCACCGCCTGGCCCTGAGAGAGTTGCAGCAAGCGGTCCACGCTGGTTTGCCCCAG
CAGGCGAAAATCCTGTTTGATGGTGGTTAACGGCGGGATATAACATGAGCTGTCTTCGGTATCGTCGTAT
CCCACTACCGAGATATCCGCACCAACGCGCAGCCCGGACTCGGTAATGGCGCGCATTGCGCCCAGCGCCA
TCTGATCGTTGGCAACCAGCATCGCAGTGGGAACGATGCCCTCATTCAGCATTTGCATGGTTTGTTGAAA
ACCGGACATGGCACTCCAGTCGCCTTCCCGTTCCGCTATCGGCTGAATTTGATTGCGAGTGAGATATTTA
TGCCAGCCAGCCAGACGCAGACGCGCCGAGACAGAACTTAATGGGCCCGCTAACAGCGCGATTTGCTGGT
GACCCAATGCGACCAGATGCTCCACGCCCAGTCGCGTACCGTCTTCATGGGAGAAAATAATACTGTTGAT
GGGTGTCTGGTCAGAGACATCAAGAAATAACGCCGGAACATTAGTGCAGGCAGCTTCCACAGCAATGGCA
TCCTGGTCATCCAGCGGATAGTTAATGATCAGCCCACTGACGCGTTGCGCGAGAAGATTGTGCACCGCCG
CTTTACAGGCTTCGACGCCGCTTCGTTCTACCATCGACACCACCACGCTGGCACCCAGTTGATCGGCGCG
AGATTTAATCGCCGCGACAATTTGCGACGGCGCGTGCAGGGCCAGACTGGAGGTGGCAACGCCAATCAGC
AACGACTGTTTGCCCGCCAGTTGTTGTGCCACGCGGTTGGGAATGTAATTCAGCTCCGCCATCGCCGCTT
CCACTTTTTCCCGCGTTTTCGCAGAAACGTGGCTGGCCTGGTTCACCACGCGGGAAACGGTCTGATAAGA
GACACCGGCATACTCTGCGACATCGTATAACGTTACTGGTTTCACATTCACCACCCTGAATTGACTCTCT
TCCGGGCGCTATCATGCCATACCGCGAAAGGTTTTGCGCCATTCGATGGTGTCCGGGATCTCGACGCTCT
CCCTTATGCGACTCCTGCATTAGGAAGCAGCCCAGTAGTAGGTTGAGGCCGTTGAGCACCGCCGCCGCAA
GGAATGGTGCATGCAAGGAGATGGCGCCCAACAGTCCCCCGGCCACGGGGCCTGCCACCATACCCACGCC
GAAACAAGCGCTCATGAGCCCGAAGTGGCGAGCCCGATCTTCCCCATCGGTGATGTCGGCGATATAGGCG
CCAGCAACCGCACCTGTGGCGCCGGTGATGCCGGCCACGATGCGTCCGGCGTAGAGGATCGAGATCTCGA
TCCCGCGAAATTAATACGACTCACTATAGGGGAATTGTGAGCGGATAACAATTCCCCTCTAGAAATAATT
TTGTTTAACTTTAAGAAGGAGATATACATATGAGCATTTTCCCGAAGATTAGCCTGCGCCCGGAAGTGGA
GAATTACCTGAAAGAGGGTTTTATGAACAAGGAGATCGTTACCGCGCTGGGCAAGCAAGAGGCGGAACGT
AAATTCGAAACCCTGCTGAAGCACCTGAGCCACCCGCCGAGCTTTACCACCGTGCGTGTTAACACCCACC
TGGCGAGCGTGCAGCACGTTAAAAACCTGCTGCTGGATGAACTGCAGAAGCAATTCAACGGTCTGAGCGT
TCCGATCCTGCAACACCCGGATCTGCAGGACGTGCTGCTGATCCCGGTTATTGGCCCGCGTAAAAACATC
AAGAAACAGCAATGCGAGGCGATTGTTGGTGCGCAATGCGGTAACGCGGTTCTGCGTGGTGCGCATGTTT
ATGCGCCGGGCATTGTGAGCGCGAGCCAGTTCATGAAGGCGGGTGATGTGATCAGCGTTTATAGCGACAT
TAAGGGTAAATGCAAGAAAGGCGCGAAAGAATTCGACGGTACCAAGGTTTTTCTGGGTAACGGCATCAGC
GAGCTGAGCCGTAAAGAAATTTTTAGCGGCCTGCCGGAGCTGAAGGGTATGGGCATCCGTATGACCGAAC
CGGTTTACCTGAGCCCGAGCTTCGATAGCGTGCTGCCGCGTTACCTGTTCCTGCAAAACCTGCCGAGCGC
GCTGGTGAGCCACGTTCTGAACCCGCAGCCGGGCGAGAAAATTCTGGACCTGTGCGCGGCGCCGGGTGGC
AAGACCACCCACATTGCGGCGCTGATGCACGATCAAGGCGAGGTTATCGCGCTGGACAAGATCTTCAACA
AGGTGGAAAAGATCAAGCAGAACGCGCTGCTGCTGGGTCTGAACAGCATTCGTGCGTTCTGCTTTGATGG
CACCAAGGCGGTGAAACTGGATATGGTTGAGGACACCGAGGGTGAACCGCCGTTCCTGCCGGAAAGCTTT
GATCGTATCCTGCTGGATGCGCCGTGCAGCGGTATGGGTCAGCGTCCGAACATGGCGTGCACCTGGAGCG
TGAAAGAGGTTGCGAGCTACCAACCGCTGCAGCGTAAACTGTTTACCGCGGCGGTTCAACTGCTGAAGCC
GGAGGGTGTGCTGGTTTATAGCACCTGCACCATCACCCTGGCGGAAAACGAGGAACAGGTGGCGTGGGCG
CTGACCAAATTTCCGTGCCTGCAGCTGCAACCGCAGGAGCCGCAAATTGGTGGCGAAGGCATGCGTGGTG
CGGGCCTGAGCTGCGAACAGCTGAAGCAACTGCAGCGTTTTGATCCGAGCGCGGTGCCGCTGCCGGACAC
CGATATGGACAGCCTGCGTGAGGCGCGTCGTGAAGACATGCTGCGTCTGGCGAATAAGGACAGCATTGGC
TTTTTCATTGCGAAGTTTGTTAAGTGCAAGAGCACCCTCGAGCACCACCACCACCACCACTGAGATCCGG
CTGCTAACAAAGCCCGAAAGGAAGCTGAGTTGGCTGCTGCCACCGCTGAGCAATAACTAGCATAACCCCT
TGGGGCCTCTAAACGGGTCTTGAGGGGTTTTTTGCTGAAAGGAGGAACTATATCCGGATTGGCGAATGGG
ACGCGCCCT
